>Addgene plasmid #138739 | pHIE058 ZF43x0 mKate2 EF1a EBFP2-P2A-BlastR | addgene full sequence | sequence record 319494 | Addgene NGS Result
GGCTACACTAGAAGAACAGTATTTGGTATCTGCGCTCTGCTGAAGCCAGTTACCTTCGGAAAAAGAGTTG
GTAGCTCTTGATCCGGCAAACAAACCACCGCTGGTAGCGGTGGTTTTTTTGTTTGCAAGCAGCAGATTAC
GCGCAGAAAAAAAGGATCTCAAGAAGATCCTTTGATCTTTTCTACGGGGTCTGACGCTCAGTGGAACGAA
AACTCACGTTAAGGGATTTTGGTCATGAGATTATCAAAAAGGATCTTCACCTAGATCCTTTCTCGAGCTT
TCGGAGTGAGATGGAGTGGCCACTGTGGAACTGGGCCTAGCATCGCGATAAGCTCTAGAGGGACAGCCCC
CCCCCAAAGCCCCCAGGGATGTAATTACGTCCCTCCCCCGCTAGGGGGCAGCAGCGAGCCGCCCGGGGCT
CCGCTCCGGTCCGGCGCTCCCCCCGCATCCCCGAGCCGGCAGCGTGCGGGGACAGCCCGGGCACGGGGAA
GGTGGCACGGGATCGCTTTCCTCTGAACGCTTCTCGCTGCTCTTTGAGCCTGCAGACACCTGGGGGGATA
CGGGGAAAAAGCTTTAGGCTGAAAGAGAGATTTAGAATGACAGAATCATAGAACGGCCTGCGTACGGATG
GGGCTCTAGCTCTAGAGCTTGATATCGAATTCCTGCAGCCCCGCTAGAGGGACAGCCCCCCCCCAAAGCC
CCCAGGGATGTAATTACGTCCCTCCCCCGCTAGGGGGCAGCAGCGAGCCGCCCGGGGCTCCGCTCCGGTC
CGGCGCTCCCCCCGCATCCCCGAGCCGGCAGCGTGCGGGGACAGCCCGGGCACGGGGAAGGTGGCACGGG
ATCGCTTTCCTCTGAACGCTTCTCGCTGCTCTTTGAGCCTGCAGACACCTGGGGGGATACGGGGAAAAAG
CTTTAGGCTGAAAGAGAGATTTAGAATGACAGAATCATAGAACGGCCTGGGCGCGCCTGGTGGCGAACGA
TCAACAGACGGGAGATCTACTATTGGGACAGCAGAGATCCAGTTGGTAATGGCTTGTCGACGACGGCGGT
CTCCGTCGTCAGGATCATAGGTGCCACCATGACCGAGTACAAGCCCACGGTGCGCCTCGCCACCCGCGAC
GACGTCCCCCGGGCCGTACGCACCCTCGCCGCCGCGTTCGCCGACTACCCCGCCACGCGCCACACCGTCG
ACCCGGACCGCCACATCGAGCGGGTCACCGAGCTGCAAGAACTCTTCCTCACGCGCGTCGGGCTCGACAT
CGGCAAGGTGTGGGTCGCGGACGACGGCGCCGCGGTGGCGGTCTGGACCACGCCGGAGAGCGTCGAAGCG
GGGGCGGTGTTCGCCGAGATCGGCCCGCGCATGGCCGAGTTGAGCGGTTCCCGGCTGGCCGCGCAGCAAC
AGATGGAAGGCCTCCTGGCGCCGCACCGGCCCAAGGAGCCCGCGTGGTTCCTGGCCACCGTCGGCGTCTC
GCCCGACCACCAGGGCAAGGGTCTGGGCAGCGCCGTCGTGCTCCCCGGAGTGGAGGCGGCCGAGCGCGCC
GGGGTGCCCGCCTTCCTGGAGACATCCGCGCCCCGCAACCTCCCCTTCTACGAGCGGCTCGGCTTCACCG
TCACCGCCGACGTCGAGGTGCCCGAAGGACCGCGCACCTGGTGCATGACCCGCAAGCCCGGTGCCTGAGC
TTCCACTGGATTGTACAATTACCAACTGAATTCACTCCTCAGGTGCAGGCTGCCTATCAGAAGGTGGTGG
CTGGTGTGGCCAATGCCCTGGCTCACAAATACCACTGAGATCTTTTTCCCTCTGCCAAAAATTATGGGGA
CATCATGAAGCCCCTTGAGCATCTGACTTCTGGCTAATAAAGGAAATTTATTTTCATTGCAATAGTGTGT
TGGAATTTTTTGTGTCTCTCACTCGGAAGGACATATGGGAGGGCAAATCATTTAAAACATCAGAATGAGT
ATTTGGTTTAGAGTTTGGCAACATATGCCCATATGCTGGCTGCCATGAACAAAGGTTGGCTATAAAGAGG
TCATCAGTATATGAAACAGCCCCCTGCTGTCCATTCCTTATTCCATAGAAAAGCCTTGACTTGAGGTTAG
ATTTTTTTTATATTTTGTTTTGTGTTATTTTTTTCTTTAACATCCCTAAAATTTTCCTTACATGTTTTAC
TAGCCAGATTTTTCCTCCTCTCCTGACTACTCCCAGTCATAGCTGTCCCTCTTCTCTTATGGAGATCCGG
GCCTAGCATCGCGATAAGCTCTAGAGGGACAGCCCCCCCCCAAAGCCCCCAGGGATGTAATTACGTCCCT
CCCCCGCTAGGGGGCAGCAGCGAGCCGCCCGGGGCTCCGCTCCGGTCCGGCGCTCCCCCCGCATCCCCGA
GCCGGCAGCGTGCGGGGACAGCCCGGGCACGGGGAAGGTGGCACGGGATCGCTTTCCTCTGAACGCTTCT
CGCTGCTCTTTGAGCCTGCAGACACCTGGGGGGATACGGGGAAAAAGCTTTAGGCTGAAAGAGAGATTTA
GAATGACAGAATCATAGAACGGCCTGCGTACGGATGGGGCTCTAGCTCTAGAGCTTGATATCGAATTCCT
GCAGCCCCGCTAGAGGGACAGCCCCCCCCCAAAGCCCCCAGGGATGTAATTACGTCCCTCCCCCGCTAGG
GGGCAGCAGCGAGCCGCCCGGGGCTCCGCTCCGGTCCGGCGCTCCCCCCGCATCCCCGAGCCGGCAGCGT
GCGGGGACAGCCCGGGCACGGGGAAGGTGGCACGGGATCGCTTTCCTCTGAACGCTTCTCGCTGCTCTTT
GAGCCTGCAGACACCTGGGGGGATACGGGGAAAAAGCTTTAGGCTGAAAGAGAGATTTAGAATGACAGAA
TCATAGAACGGCCTGGGCGCGCCTGGTGGCGAACGATCAACAGACGGGAGATTGCCAAGGTCTTGACAAA
CGAGTGCTAGTACAAGATCTGAATTCGAGACCACAGGTCTCGGATCCCTCTAGAGGGTATATAATGGGGG
CCACTAGTCTACTACCAGAGCTCATCGCTAGCGCCACCATGGTGAGCGAGCTGATTAAGGAGAACATGCA
CATGAAGCTGTATATGGAGGGCACCGTGAACAACCACCACTTCAAGTGTACCTCCGAGGGCGAAGGCAAG
CCCTACGAGGGCACCCAGACCATGAGAATCAAGGCGGTCGAGGGCGGCCCTCTCCCCTTCGCCTTCGACA
TCCTGGCTACCAGCTTCATGTACGGCAGCAAAACCTTCATCAACCACACCCAGGGCATCCCCGACTTCTT
TAAGCAGTCCTTCCCCGAGGGCTTCACATGGGAGAGAGTCACCACATACGAAGATGGGGGCGTGCTGACC
GCTACCCAGGACACCAGCCTCCAGGACGGCTGCCTCATCTACAACGTCAAGATCAGAGGGGTGAACTTCC
CATCCAACGGCCCTGTGATGCAGAAGAAAACACTCGGCTGGGAGGCCTCCACCGAAACCCTGTACCCCGC
TGACGGCGGCCTGGAAGGCAGAGCCGACATGGCCCTGAAGCTCGTGGGCGGGGGCCACCTGATCTGCAAC
TTGAAAACCACATACAGATCCAAGAAACCCGCTAAGAACCTCAAGATGCCCGGCGTCTACTATGTGGACA
GGAGACTGGAAAGAATCAAGGAGGCCGACAAAGAAACCTACGTCGAGCAGCACGAGGTGGCTGTGGCCAG
ATACTGCGACCTCCCTAGCAAACTGGGGCACAGATGAGCGGCCGCTCGAGTCTAGAGGGCCCGTTTAAAC
CCGCTGATCAGCCTCGACTGTGCCTTCTAGTTGCCAGCCATCTGTTGTTTGCCCCTCCCCCGTGCCTTCC
TTGACCCTGGAAGGTGCCACTCCCACTGTCCTTTCCTAATAAAATGAGGAAATTGCATCGCATTGTCTGA
GTAGGTGTCATTCTATTCTGGGGGGTGGGGTGGGGCAGGACAGCAAGGGGGAGGATTGGGAAGTCAATAG
CAGGCATGCTGGGGATGCGGTGGGCTCTATGGCTTCTGAGGCAGGTCGAGGGTACATGCGCCTTACTCCT
TGTGAGCGCATCGCGATAAGCTCTAGAGGGACAGCCCCCCCCCAAAGCCCCCAGGGATGTAATTACGTCC
CTCCCCCGCTAGGGGGCAGCAGCGAGCCGCCCGGGGCTCCGCTCCGGTCCGGCGCTCCCCCCGCATCCCC
GAGCCGGCAGCGTGCGGGGACAGCCCGGGCACGGGGAAGGTGGCACGGGATCGCTTTCCTCTGAACGCTT
CTCGCTGCTCTTTGAGCCTGCAGACACCTGGGGGGATACGGGGAAAAAGCTTTAGGCTGAAAGAGAGATT
TAGAATGACAGAATCATAGAACGGCCTGCGTACGGATGGGGCTCTAGCTCTAGAGCTTGATATCGAATTC
CTGCAGCCCCGCTAGAGGGACAGCCCCCCCCCAAAGCCCCCAGGGATGTAATTACGTCCCTCCCCCGCTA
GGGGGCAGCAGCGAGCCGCCCGGGGCTCCGCTCCGGTCCGGCGCTCCCCCCGCATCCCCGAGCCGGCAGC
GTGCGGGGACAGCCCGGGCACGGGGAAGGTGGCACGGGATCGCTTTCCTCTGAACGCTTCTCGCTGCTCT
TTGAGCCTGCAGACACCTGGGGGGATACGGGGAAAAAGCTTTAGGCTGAAAGAGAGATTTAGAATGACAG
AATCATAGAACGGCCTGGGCGCGCCTGGTGGCGAACGATCAACAGACGGGAGAGGGCAAAACCGATGTTG
ACGGACTAATCCTGACAAGATCTGGGGAGGTCGCTGAGTAGTGCGCGAGCAAAATTTAAGCTACAACAAG
GCAAGGCTTGACCGACAATTGCATGAAGAATCTGCTTAGGGTTAGGCGTTTTGCGCTGCTTCGCGATGTA
CGGGCCAGATATACGCGTGAGTAATTCATACAAAAGGACTCGCCCCTGCCTTGGGGAATCCCAGGGACCG
TCGTTAAACTCCCACTAACGTAGAACCCAGAGATCGCTGCGTTCCCGCCCCCTCACCCGCCCGCTCTCGT
CATCACTGAGGTGGAGAAGAGCATGCGTGAGGCTCCGGTGCCCGTCAGTGGGCAGAGCGCACATCGCCCA
CAGTCCCCGAGAAGTTGGGGGGAGGGGTCGGCAATTGAACCGGTGCCTAGAGAAGGTGGCGCGGGGTAAA
CTGGGAAAGTGATGTCGTGTACTGGCTCCGCCTTTTTCCCGAGGGTGGGGGAGAACCGTATATAAGTGCA
GTAGTCGCCGTGAACGTTCTTTTTCGCAACGGGTTTGCCGCCAGAACACAGGTAAGTGCCGTGTGTGGTT
CCCGCGGGCCTGGCCTCTTTACGGGTTATGGCCCTTGCGTGCCTTGAATTACTTCCACGCCCCTGGCTGC
AGTACGTGATTCTTGATCCCGAGCTTCGGGTTGGAAGTGGGTGGGAGAGTTCGAGGCCTTGCGCTTAAGG
AGCCCCTTCGCCTCGTGCTTGAGTTGAGGCCTGGCTTGGGCGCTGGGGCCGCCGCGTGCGAATCTGGTGG
CACCTTCGCGCCTGTCTCGCTGCTTTCGATAAGTCTCTAGCCATTTAAAATTTTTGATGACCTGCTGCGA
CGCTTTTTTTCTGGCAAGATAGTCTTGTAAATGCGGGCCAAGATCTGCACACTGGTATTTCGGTTTTTGG
GGCCGCGGGCGGCGACGGGGCCCGTGCGTCCCAGCGCACATGTTCGGCGAGGCGGGGCCTGCGAGCGCGG
CCACCGAGAATCGGACGGGGGTAGTCTCAAGCTGGCCGGCCTGCTCTGGTGCCTGGCCTCGCGCCGCCGT
GTATCGCCCCGCCCTGGGCGGCAAGGCTGGCCCGGTCGGCACCAGTTGCGTGAGCGGAAAGATGGCCGCT
TCCCGGCCCTGCTGCAGGGAGCTCAAAATGGAGGACGCGGCGCTCGGGAGAGCGGGCGGGTGAGTCACCC
ACACAAAGGAAAAGGGCCTTTCCGTCCTCAGCCGTCGCTTCATGTGACTCCACGGAGTACCGGGCGCCGT
CCAGGCACCTCGATTAGTTCTCGAGCTTTTGGAGTACGTCGTCTTTAGGTTGGGGGGAGGGGTTTTATGC
GATGGAGTTTCCCCACACTGAGTGGGTGGAGACTGAAGTTAGGCCAGCTTGGCACTTGATGTAATTCTCC
TTGGAATTTGCCCTTTTTGAGTTTGGATCTTGGTTCATTCTCAAGCCTCAGACAGTGGTTCAAAGTTTTT
TTCTTCCATTTCAGGTGTCGTGAGAGCTCGTTTAGTGAACCGTCAGATCGCCTGGAGACGCCATCCACGC
TGTTTTGACCTCCATAGAAGAGAACGGGACCGATCCAAATTCTCGAGGCTAGCGCCACCATGGTGAGCAA
GGGCGAGGAGCTGTTCACCGGGGTGGTGCCCATCCTGGTCGAGCTGGACGGCGACGTAAACGGCCACAAG
TTCAGCGTGAGGGGCGAGGGCGAGGGCGATGCCACCAACGGCAAGCTGACCCTGAAGTTCATCTGCACCA
CCGGCAAGCTGCCCGTGCCCTGGCCCACCCTCGTGACCACCCTGAGCCACGGCGTGCAGTGCTTCGCCCG
CTACCCCGACCACATGAAGCAGCACGACTTCTTCAAGTCCGCCATGCCCGAAGGCTACGTCCAGGAGCGC
ACCATCTTCTTCAAGGACGACGGCACCTACAAGACCCGCGCCGAGGTGAAGTTCGAGGGCGACACCCTAG
TGAACCGCATCGAGCTGAAGGGCGTCGACTTCAAGGAGGACGGCAACATCCTGGGGCACAAGCTGGAGTA
CAACTTCAACAGCCACAACATCTATATCATGGCCGTCAAGCAGAAGAACGGCATCAAGGTGAACTTCAAG
ATCCGCCACAACGTGGAGGACGGCAGCGTGCAGCTCGCCGACCACTACCAGCAGAACACCCCCATCGGCG
ACGGCCCCGTGCTGCTGCCCGACAGCCACTACCTGAGCACCCAGTCCGTGCTGAGCAAAGACCCCAACGA
GAAGCGCGATCACATGGTCCTGCTGGAGTTCCGCACCGCCGCCGGGATCACTCTCGGCATGGACGAGCTG
TACAAGGAATTCGGTAGCAAGCTTGGTAGTGGAGCAACTAACTTTTCCCTGCTCAAACAAGCCGGGGATG
TAGAGGAGAACCCCGGCCCCGCCCCCCTTAAGATGGCCAAGCCTTTGTCTCAAGAAGAATCCACCCTCAT
TGAAAGAGCAACGGCTACAATCAACAGCATCCCCATCTCTGAGGACTACAGCGTCGCCAGCGCAGCTCTC
TCTAGCGACGGCCGCATCTTCACTGGTGTCAATGTATATCATTTTACTGGGGGACCTTGTGCAGAACTCG
TGGTGCTGGGCACTGCTGCTGCTGCGGCAGCTGGCAACCTGACTTGTATCGTCGCGATCGGAAATGAGAA
CAGGGGCATCTTGAGCCCCTGCGGACGGTGCCGACAGGTGCTTCTCGATCTGCATCCTGGGATCAAAGCC
ATAGTGAAGGACAGTGATGGACAGCCGACGGCAGTTGGGATTCGTGAATTGCTGCCCTCTGGTTATGTGT
GGGAGGGCTAAGCGGCCGCTCGAGTCTAGAGGGCCCGTTTAAACCCGCTGATCAGCCTCGACTGTGCCTT
CTAGTTGCCAGCCATCTGTTGTTTGCCCCTCCCCCGTGCCTTCCTTGACCCTGGAAGGTGCCACTCCCAC
TGTCCTTTCCTAATAAAATGAGGAAATTGCATCGCATTGTCTGAGTAGGTGTCATTCTATTCTGGGGGGT
GGGGTGGGGCAGGACAGCAAGGGGGAGGATTGGGAAGTCAATAGCAGGCATGCTGGGGATGCGGTGGGCT
CTATGGCTTCTGAGGCAGGTCGAAGAACTATTTCCTGGCTGTTACGCGAGCGCATCGCGATAAGCTCTAG
AGGGACAGCCCCCCCCCAAAGCCCCCAGGGATGTAATTACGTCCCTCCCCCGCTAGGGGGCAGCAGCGAG
CCGCCCGGGGCTCCGCTCCGGTCCGGCGCTCCCCCCGCATCCCCGAGCCGGCAGCGTGCGGGGACAGCCC
GGGCACGGGGAAGGTGGCACGGGATCGCTTTCCTCTGAACGCTTCTCGCTGCTCTTTGAGCCTGCAGACA
CCTGGGGGGATACGGGGAAAAAGCTTTAGGCTGAAAGAGAGATTTAGAATGACAGAATCATAGAACGGCC
TGCGTACGGATGGGGCTCTAGCTCTAGAGCTTGATATCGAATTCCTGCAGCCCCGCTAGAGGGACAGCCC
CCCCCCAAAGCCCCCAGGGATGTAATTACGTCCCTCCCCCGCTAGGGGGCAGCAGCGAGCCGCCCGGGGC
TCCGCTCCGGTCCGGCGCTCCCCCCGCATCCCCGAGCCGGCAGCGTGCGGGGACAGCCCGGGCACGGGGA
AGGTGGCACGGGATCGCTTTCCTCTGAACGCTTCTCGCTGCTCTTTGAGCCTGCAGACACCTGGGGGGAT
ACGGGGAAAAAGCTTTAGGCTGAAAGAGAGATTTAGAATGACAGAATCATAGAACGGCCTGGGCGCGCCT
GGTGGCGAACGATCAACAGACGGGAGAGGACTAGAGGATGCACATGTGACCGAGGGATGGAACGACGCGT
AACTCACGTTAAGGGATTTTGGTCATGAGCTTGCGCCGTCCCGTCAAGTCAGCGTAATGCTCTGCCAGTG
TTACAACCAATTAACCAATTCTGATTAGAAAAACTCATCGAGCATCAAATGAAACTGCAATTTATTCATA
TCAGGATTATCAATACCATATTTTTGAAAAAGCCGTTTCTGTAATGAAGGAGAAAACTCACCGAGGCAGT
TCCATAGGATGGCAAGATCCTGGTATCGGTCTGCGATTCCGACTCGTCCAACATCAATACAACCTATTAA
TTTCCCCTCGTCAAAAATAAGGTTATCAAGTGAGAAATCACCATGAGTGACGACTGAATCCGGTGAGAAT
GGCAAAAGTTTATGCATTTCTTTCCAGACTTGTTCAACAGGCCAGCCATTACGCTCGTCATCAAAATCAC
TCGCATCAACCAAACCGTTATTCATTCGTGATTGCGCCTGAGCGAGACGAAATACGCGATCGCTGTTAAA
AGGACAATTACAAACAGGAATCGAATGCAACCGGCGCAGGAACACTGCCAGCGCATCAACAATATTTTCA
CCTGAATCAGGATATTCTTCTAATACCTGGAATGCTGTTTTTCCGGGGATCGCAGTGGTGAGTAACCATG
CATCATCAGGAGTACGGATAAAATGCTTGATGGTCGGAAGAGGCATAAATTCCGTCAGCCAGTTTAGTCT
GACCATCTCATCTGTAACATCATTGGCAACGCTACCTTTGCCATGTTTCAGAAACAACTCTGGCGCATCG
GGCTTCCCATACAAGCGATAGATTGTCGCACCTGATTGCCCGACATTATCGCGAGCCCATTTATACCCAT
ATAAATCAGCATCCATGTTGGAATTTAATCGCGGCCTCGACGTTTCCCGTTGAATATGGCTCATAACACC
CCTTGTATTACTGTTTATGTAAGCAGACAGTTTTATTGTTCATGATGATATATTTTTATCTTGTGCAATG
TAACATCAGAGATTTTGAGACACGGGCCATGCTAGCTCCAGCAAAAGGCCAGGAACCGTAAAAAGGCCGC
GTTGCTGGCGTTTTTCCATAGGCTCCGCCCCCCTGACGAGCATCACAAAAATCGACGCTCAAGTCAGAGG
TGGCGAAACCCGACAGGACTATAAAGATACCAGGCGTTTCCCCCTGGAAGCTCCCTCGTGCGCTCTCCTG
TTCCGACCCTGCCGCTTACCGGATACCTGTCCGCCTTTCTCCCTTCGGGAAGCGTGGCGCTTTCTCATAG
CTCACGCTGTAGGTATCTCAGTTCGGTGTAGGTCGTTCGCTCCAAGCTGGGCTGTGTGCACGAACCCCCC
GTTCAGCCCGACCGCTGCGCCTTATCCGGTAACTATCGTCTTGAGTCCAACCCGGTAAGACACGACTTAT
CGCCACTGGCAGCAGCCACTGGTAACAGGATTAGCAGAGCGAGGTATGTAGGCGGTGCTACAGAGTTCTT
GAAGTGGTGGCCTAACTAC
Features (pLannotate 1.2.2; 19 found; start..end, strand, type, name):
    646..671     -  misc_feature   MCS (fragment): pBluescript multiple cloning site
   1079..1678    +  CDS            PuroR: puromycin N-acetyltransferase; pac from Streptomyces alboniger; confers resistance to puromycin
   1708..1785    +  CDS            HBB (fragment): HBB_PONPY - Experimental evidence at transcript level: Swiss-Prot protein existence level 2. Involved in oxygen transport from the lung to the various peripheral tissues. From Pongo pygmaeus (Bornean orangutan).
   1856..1911    +  polyA_signal   β-globin poly(A) signal: rabbit β-globin polyadenylation signal (Gil and Proudfoot, 1987)
   2572..2597    -  misc_feature   MCS (fragment): pBluescript multiple cloning site
   2991..3007    +  promoter       minP (fragment): minimal TATA-box promoter with low basal activity
   3049..3744    +  CDS            mKate2: mKate2 is a basic (constitutively fluorescent) red fluorescent protein published in 2009, derived from Entacmaea quadricolor. It is reported to be a rapidly-maturing monomer with moderate acid sensitivity.
   3798..3909    +  polyA_signal   bGH poly(A) signal: bovine growth hormone polyadenylation signal
   4394..4419    -  misc_feature   MCS (fragment): pBluescript multiple cloning site
   5090..5301    +  promoter       EF-1α core promoter: core promoter for human elongation factor EF-1α
   5302..5415    +  intron         EF-1α intron A (fragment): intron upstream of the start codon of human EF-1α
   6041..6244    +  intron         EF-1α intron A: truncated intron upstream of the start codon of human EF-1α
   6253..6287    +  promoter       TRE3GV promoter (fragment): 3rd-generation Tet-responsive promoter that can be activated by binding of Tet-On® 3G, optimized for retroviral and lentiviral vectors
   6360..7076    +  CDS            EBFP2: EBFP2 is a basic (constitutively fluorescent) blue fluorescent protein published in 2007, derived from Aequorea victoria. It is reported to be a rapidly-maturing monomer with moderate acid sensitivity.
   7173..7571    +  CDS            BSD: blasticidin S deaminase; Aspergillus terreus BSD; confers resistance to blasticidin
   7622..7733    +  polyA_signal   bGH poly(A) signal: bovine growth hormone polyadenylation signal
   8218..8243    -  misc_feature   MCS (fragment): pBluescript multiple cloning site
   8705..9514    -  CDS            KanR: aminoglycoside phosphotransferase; aph(3')-Ia; confers resistance to kanamycin in bacteria or G418 (Geneticin®) in eukaryotes
   9673..162     -  rep_origin     ori (across the origin): high-copy-number ColE1/pMB1/pBR322/pUC origin of replication
