[The description below was written by a language model from this plasmid's Addgene catalogue record and pLannotate feature annotations shown in this document.]
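Description:
pHIE058 ZF43x0 mKate2 EF1a EBFP2-P2A-BlastR is a roughly 10.1 kb mammalian expression and synthetic-biology plasmid built on the pPD630 integration vector backbone. It was assembled from two transcription-unit positioning vectors and a further component plasmid as part of the COMET toolkit for composing genetic programs in mammalian cells. It is propagated in bacteria through a high-copy ColE1/pUC-type origin and selected with kanamycin (aph(3')-Ia).

The payload consists of several transcription units in the same orientation, separated by repeated short linker segments that are annotated as pBluescript MCS fragments. The reporter unit places a minimal TATA-box promoter upstream of the red fluorescent protein mKate2, followed by a bGH polyadenylation signal. The insert name "ZF43x0" suggests a ZF43-series reporter promoter carrying zero zinc-finger binding sites, which would make this a no-site control for basal reporter output, although the record does not say so explicitly.

A second unit uses the human EF-1α core promoter and intron A to drive EBFP2 constitutively. EBFP2 is linked to blasticidin S deaminase through a P2A self-cleaving peptide, as given in the plasmid name, and the unit ends in a second bGH poly(A). This gives a blue fluorescent marker and blasticidin selection for cells carrying the cassette.

The feature table also shows a puromycin N-acetyltransferase coding sequence followed by β-globin sequence and a rabbit β-globin poly(A), with no annotated promoter upstream. This may be a promoterless marker activated only on correct genomic integration, but neither that nor any recombinase attachment sites or the integration mechanism are recorded. The short TRE3GV hit near the EF-1α intron is probably an incidental match. The stated purpose is an integration vector for stable cell line construction.
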