Addgene plasmid #138739: pHIE058 ZF43x0 mKate2 EF1a EBFP2-P2A-BlastR
Purpose: Integration Vector, assembled with pHIE042 (TUPV1), pJM451 (TUPV2), pPD612
Depositing lab: Joshua Leonard. Depositing organization: Northwestern University. Publication: The COMET toolkit for composing customizable genetic programs in mammalian cells. Donahue PS, Draut JW, Muldoon JJ, Edelstein HI, Bagheri N, Leonard JN. Nat Commun. 2020 Feb 7;11(1):779. doi: 10.1038/s41467-019-14147-5. PubMed 32034124.
Backbone
  Vector backbone: pPD630 Integration Vector
  Vector type: Mammalian Expression, Synthetic Biology
Growth in bacteria
  Bacterial resistance: Kanamycin, 50 μg/mL
  Growth temperature: 30°C
  Growth strain: NEB Stable
  Copy number: High Copy
Gene/Insert
  Gene/Insert name: ZF43x0
  Species: Synthetic
  Cloning method: Restriction Enzyme; 5′ cloning site unknown (unknown if destroyed)
Terms and licenses: Academic/Nonprofit Terms; Industry Terms: Not Available to Industry
Depositor comments: Leonard lab plasmid reference number: L1541
How to cite: pHIE058 ZF43x0 mKate2 EF1a EBFP2-P2A-BlastR was a gift from Joshua Leonard (Addgene plasmid # 138739 ; http://n2t.net/addgene:138739 ; RRID:Addgene_138739)
