>Addgene plasmid #138739 | pHIE058 ZF43x0 mKate2 EF1a EBFP2-P2A-BlastR | depositor partial sequence | sequence record 268145 | ZF1x0 promoter
AGATCTGAATTCGAGACCACAGGTCTCGGATCCCTCTAGAGGGTATATAATGGGGGCCACTAGTCTACTA
CCAGAGCTCATCGCTAGC
